Addgene plasmid #189796: pD2529-CAG-aIIb
Purpose: Expression of full length human integrin aIIb
Depositing lab: Timothy Springer. Depositing organization: Boston Children's Hospital. Publication: A general chemical principle for creating closure-stabilizing integrin inhibitors. Lin FY, Li J, Xie Y, Zhu J, Huong Nguyen TT, Zhang Y, Zhu J, Springer TA. Cell. 2022 Sep 15;185(19):3533-3550.e27. doi: 10.1016/j.cell.2022.08.008. PubMed 36113427.
Backbone
  Vector backbone: pD2529CAG
  Backbone manufacturer: Atum
  Vector type: Mammalian Expression
Growth in bacteria
  Bacterial resistance: Kanamycin, 50 μg/mL
  Growth temperature: 37°C
  Growth strain: DH5alpha
  Copy number: High Copy
Gene/Insert
  Gene/Insert name: aIIb (alt name: alpha II b)
  Species: H. sapiens (human)
  Entrez Gene: ITGA2B (a.k.a. BDPLT16, BDPLT2, CD41, CD41B, GP2B, GPIIb, GT, GT1, GTA, HPA3, PPP1R93)
  Cloning method: Gibson Cloning
  Sequencing primers: 5′ TTTCCTACAGCTCCTGGGCAAC; 3′ AAAGGCTAAGTAACATCTGTGGCA
Terms and licenses: Academic/Nonprofit Terms; Industry Terms: Not Available to Industry
How to cite: pD2529-CAG-aIIb was a gift from Timothy Springer (Addgene plasmid # 189796 ; http://n2t.net/addgene:189796 ; RRID:Addgene_189796)
