[The description below was written by a language model from this plasmid's Addgene catalogue record and pLannotate feature annotations shown in this document.]
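Description:
pD2529-CAG-aIIb is a mammalian expression plasmid of about 10.3 kb, built by Gibson cloning in the commercial pD2529CAG backbone, for expressing full-length human integrin αIIb (ITGA2B, also known as CD41 or GPIIb). It is propagated in E. coli as a high-copy plasmid from a ColE1/pUC-type origin and selected with kanamycin through an aph(3')-Ia resistance gene. A fragment of the synthetic bacterial EM7 promoter is annotated just upstream of this gene, in the same orientation.

The ITGA2B coding sequence is driven by the CAG promoter, annotated here as its three components: the CMV immediate-early enhancer, the chicken β-actin promoter, and a chimeric chicken β-actin/rabbit β-globin intron. Together these give strong, broadly active transcription in mammalian cells. No epitope tag or reporter fusion is annotated on the insert. Downstream lies a hepatitis B virus post-transcriptional regulatory element, a sequence used to improve mRNA export and accumulation. The overlapping "X protein" fragment call most likely reflects that HBV-derived region rather than an intended coding payload. A rabbit β-globin polyadenylation signal terminates the transcript. About 1 kb between the end of the ITGA2B annotation and the HBV element carries no annotation, so its content cannot be stated from the record.

A separate cassette in the opposite orientation, made up of the mouse PGK promoter, puromycin N-acetyltransferase and a human β-globin poly(A) signal, allows puromycin selection of transfected cells. αIIb pairs with the β3 subunit to form the platelet fibrinogen receptor αIIbβ3. The plasmid comes from work on closure-stabilizing integrin inhibitors, so co-expression with a β3 construct to produce the receptor is a plausible use, although the record does not specify this.
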