Features (pLannotate 1.2.2; 13 found; start..end, strand, type, name):
    178..222     -  promoter       EM7 promoter (fragment): synthetic bacterial promoter&nbsp
    441..650     -  polyA_signal   β-globin poly(A) (fragment): human β-globin polyadenylation signal
    651..1250    -  CDS            PuroR (fragment): puromycin N-acetyltransferase; pac from Streptomyces; confers resistance to puromycin
   1260..1759    -  promoter       PGK promoter: mouse phosphoglycerate kinase 1 promoter
   1843..2146    +  enhancer       CMV enhancer: human cytomegalovirus immediate early enhancer
   2148..2423    +  promoter       chicken β-actin promoter: No description available
   2424..3440    +  intron         chimeric intron: chimera between introns from chicken β-actin and rabbit β-globin
   3560..6625    +  CDS            ITGA2B: ITA2B_HUMAN - Also known as GP2B, ITGAB. Experimental evidence at protein level: Swiss-Prot protein existence level 1. Integrin alpha-IIb/beta-3 is a receptor for fibronectin, fibrinogen, plasminogen, prothrombin, thrombospondin and vitronectin. It recognizes the sequence R-G-D in a wide array of ligands. It recognizes the sequence H-H-L-G-G-G-A-K-Q-A-G-D-V in fibrinogen gamma chain. Following activation integrin alpha-IIb/beta-3 brings about platelet/platelet interaction through binding of soluble fibrinogen. This step leads to rapid platelet aggregation which physically plugs ruptured endoth
   7656..7914    +  ncRNA          HBV PRE 1151-1410: Accession: RF02816 - Hepatitis B virus post-transcriptional regulatory element 1151-1410
   7880..8221    +  CDS            X (fragment): X_HBVD3 - Experimental evidence at protein level: Swiss-Prot protein existence level 1. Multifunctional protein that plays a role in silencing host antiviral defenses and promoting viral transcription. Does not seem to be essential for HBV infection. May be directly involved in development of cirrhosis and liver cancer (hepatocellular carcinoma). Most of cytosolic activities involve modulation of cytosolic calcium. The effect on apoptosis is controversial depending on the cell types in which the studies have been conducted. May induce apoptosis by localizing in mitochondria and causing loss of
   8203..8258    +  polyA_signal   β-globin poly(A) signal: rabbit β-globin polyadenylation signal (Gil and Proudfoot, 1987)
   8968..9556    -  rep_origin     ori: high-copy-number ColE1/pMB1/pBR322/pUC origin of replication
   9642..159     -  CDS            KanR (across the origin): aminoglycoside phosphotransferase; aph(3')-Ia; confers resistance to kanamycin in bacteria or G418 (Geneticin®) in eukaryotes
>Addgene plasmid #189796 | pD2529-CAG-aIIb | addgene full sequence | sequence record 371312 | Addgene NGS Result
TTTCAGAAACAACTCTGGCGCATCGGGCTTCCCATACAAGCGATAGATTGTCGCACCTGATTGCCCGACA
TTATCGCGAGCCCATTTATACCCATATAAATCAGCATCCATGTTGGAATTTAATCGCGGCCTCGACGTTT
CCCGTTGGATATGGCTCATTTTTTACTTCCTCACCTTGTCGTATTATACTATGCCGATATACTATGCCGA
TGATTAATTGTCGACACTGCGGGGGCTCTGTGTGGTAAGCAGGTCTTAACCTTTTTACTGCCAATGACGC
ATGGGATACGTCGTGGCAGTAAAAGGGCTTAAATGCCAACGACGCGTCCCATACGTTGTTGGCATTTTAA
TTCTTCTCTCTGCAGCGGCAGCATGTGCCGCCGCTGCAGAGAGTTTCTAGCGATGACAGCCCCTCTGGGC
AACGAGCCGGGGGGGCTGTCTTTCTTTATGTTTTAAATGCACTGACCTCCCACATTCCCTTTTTAGTAAA
ATATTCAGAAATAATTTAAATACATCATTGCAATGAAAATAAATGTTTTTTATTAGGCAGAATCCAGATG
CTCAAGGCCCTTCATAATATCCCCCAGTTTAGTAGTTGGACTTAGGGAACAAAGGAACCTTTAATAGAAA
TTGGACAGCAAGAAAGCGAGTCAGGCACCGGGCTTGCGGGTCATGCACCAGGTGCGCGGTCCTTCGGGCA
CCTCGACGTCGGCGGTGACGGTGAAGCCGAGCCGCTCGTAGAAGGGGAGGTTGCGGGGCGCGGATGTCTC
CAGGAAGGCGGGCACCCCGGCGCGCTCGGCCGCCTCCACTCCGGGGAGCACGACGGCGCTGCCCAGACCC
TTGCCCTGGTGGTCGGGCGACACGCCGACGGTGGCCAGGAACCACGCGGGCTCCTTGGGCCGGTGCGGCG
CCAGGAGGCCTTCCATCTGTTGCTGCGCGGCCAGCCGGGAACCGCTCAACTCGGCCATGCGCGGGCCGAT
CTCGGCGAACACCGCCCCCGCTTCGACGCTCTCCGGCGTGGTCCAGACCGCCACCGCGGCGCCGTCGTCC
GCGACCCACACCTTGCCGATGTCGAGCCCGACGCGCGTGAGGAAGAGTTCTTGCAGCTCGGTGACCCGCT
CGATGTGGCGGTCCGGATCGACGGTGTGGCGCGTGGCGGGGTAGTCGGCGAACGCGGCGGCGAGGGTGCG
TACGGCCCTGGGGACGTCGTCGCGGGTGGCGAGGCGCACCGTGGGCTTGTACTCGGTCATGGTGGCGGAC
GAAAGGCCCGGAGATGAGGAAGAGGAGAACAGCGCGGCAGACGTGCGCTTTTGAAGCGTGCAGAATGCCG
GGCCTCCGGAGGACCTTCGGGCGCCCGCCCCGCCCCTGAGCCCGCCCCTGAGCCCGCCCCCGGACCCACC
CCTTCCCAGCCTCTGAGCCCAGAAAGCGAAGGAGCAAAGCTGCTATTGGCCGCTGCCCCAAAGGCCTACC
CGCTTCCATTGCTCAGCGGTGCTGTCCATCTGCACGAGACTAGTGAGTCGTGCTACTTCCATTTGTCACG
TCCTGCACGACGCGAGCTGCGGGGCGGGGGGGAACTTCCTGACTAGGGGAGGAGTAGAAGGTGGCGCGAA
GGGGCCACCAAAGAACGGAGCCGGTTGGCGCCTACCGGTGGATGTGGAATGTGTGCGAGGCCAGAGGCCA
CTTGTGTAGCGCCAAGTGCCCAGCGGGGCTGCTAAAGCGCATGCTCCAGACTGCCTTGGGAAAAGCGCCT
CCCCTACCCGGTAGAGAAACTTGATCTGTCGCCGCAATTCAAACTTCGTGAGGCTCCGGTGCCCGTCAGT
GACCTGCTATACTCTGGAGACGCGTTACATAACTTACGGTAAATGGCCCGCCTGGCTGACCGCCCAACGA
CCCCCGCCCATTGACGTCAATAATGACGTATGTTCCCATAGTAACGCCAATAGGGACTTTCCATTGACGT
CAATGGGTGGAGTATTTACGGTAAACTGCCCACTTGGCAGTACATCAAGTGTATCATATGCCAAGTACGC
CCCCTATTGACGTCAATGACGGTAAATGGCCCGCCTGGCATTATGCCCAGTACATGACCTTATGGGACTT
TCCTACTTGGCAGTACATCTACGTATTAGTCATCGCTATTACCATGGTCGAGGTGAGCCCCACGTTCTGC
TTCACTCTCCCCATCTCCCCCCCCTCCCCACCCCCAATTTTGTATTTATTTATTTTTTAATTATTTTGTG
CAGCGATGGGGGCGGGGGGGGGGGGGGCGCGCGCCAGGCGGGGCGGGGSGGGGSGRGGGGSGGGGSGGGG
SGAGGCGGAGAGGTGCGGCGGCAGCCAATCAGAGCGGCGCGCTCCGAAAGTTTCCTTTTATGGCGAGGCG
GCGGCGGCGGCGGCCCTATAAAAAGCGAAGCGCGCGGCGGGCGGGAGTCGCTGCGCGCTGCCTTCGCCCC
GTGCCCCGCTCCGCCGCCGCCTCGCGCCGCCCGCCCCGGCTCTGACTGACCGCGTTACTCCCACAGGTGA
GCGGGCGGGACGGCCCTTCTCCTCCGGGCTGTAATTAGCGCTTGGTTTAATGACGGCTTGTTTCTTTTCT
GTGGCTGCGTGAAAGCCTTGAGGGGCTCCGGGAGGGCCCTTTGTGCGGGGGGAGCGGCTCGGGGGGTGCG
TGCGTGTGTGTGTGCGTGGGGAGCGCCGCGTGCGGCTCCGCGCTGCCCGGCGGCTGTGAGCGCTGCGGGC
GCGGCGCGGGGCTTTGTGCGCTCCGCAGTGTGCGCGAGGGGAGCGCGGCCGGGGGCGGTGCCCCGCGGTG
CGGGGGGGGCTGCGAGGGGAACAAAGGCTGCGTGCGGGGTGTGTGCGTGGGGGGGTGAGCAGGGGGTGTG
GGCGCGTCGGTCGGGCTGCAACCCCCCCTGCACCCCCCTCCCCGAGTTGCTGAGCACGGCCCGGCTTCGG
GTGCGGGGCTCCGTACGGGGCGTGGCGCGGGGCTCGCCGTGCCGGGCGGGGGGTGGCGGCAGGTGGGGGT
GCCGGGCGGGGCGGGGCCGCCTCGGGCCGGGGRGGGCTCGGGGGAGGGGCGCGGCGGCCCCCGGAGCGCC
GGCGGCTGTCGAGGCGCGGCGAGCCGCAGCCATTGCCTTTTATGGTAATCGTGCGAGAGGGCGCAGGGAC
TTCCTTTGTCCCAAATCTGTGCGGAGCCGAAATCTGGGAGGCGCCGCCGCACCCCCTCTAGCGGGCGCGG
GGCGAAGCGGTGCGGCGCCGGCAGGAAGGAAATGGGCGGGGAGGGCCTTCGTGCGTCGCCGCGCCGCCGT
CCCCTTCTCCCTCTCCAGCCTCGGGGCTGTCCGCGGGGGGACGGCTGCCTTCGGGGGGGACGGGGCAGGG
CGGGGTTCGGCTTCTGGCGTGTGACCGGCGGCTCTAGAGCCTCTGCTAACCATGTTCATGCCTTCTTCTT
TTTCCTACAGCTCCTGGGCAACGTGCTGGTTATTGTGCTGTCTCATCATTTTGGCAAAGAATTCGGCTTG
ATCGAAGCCGTCTCAGGGGAGAGACCACACCCAAGCTGTCTAGAGCCGCCACCATGCCTTTGCTCCTCCT
GTTGCCCTTGCTCTGGGCTGGCGCCCTCGCGTTGAACCTGGACCCAGTGCAGCTCACCTTCTATGCAGGC
CCCAATGGCAGCCAGTTTGGATTTTCACTGGACTTCCACAAGGACAGCCATGGGAGAGTGGCCATCGTGG
TGGGCGCCCCGCGGACCCTGGGCCCCAGCCAGGAGGAGACGGGCGGCGTGTTCCTGTGCCCCTGGAGGGC
CGAGGGCGGCCAGTGCCCCTCGCTGCTCTTTGACCTCCGTGATGAGACCCGAAATGTAGGCTCCCAAACT
TTACAAACCTTCAAGGCCCGCCAAGGACTGGGGGCGTCGGTCGTCAGCTGGAGCGACGTCATTGTGGCCT
GCGCCCCCTGGCAGCACTGGAACGTCCTAGAAAAGACTGAGGAGGCTGAGAAGACGCCCGTAGGTAGCTG
CTTTTTGGCTCAGCCAGAGAGCGGCCGCCGCGCCGAGTACTCCCCCTGTCGCGGGAACACCCTGAGCCGC
ATTTACGTGGAAAATGATTTTAGCTGGGACAAGCGTTACTGTGAAGCGGGCTTCAGCTCCGTGGTCACTC
AGGCCGGAGAGCTGGTGCTTGGGGCTCCTGGCGGCTATTATTTCTTAGGTCTCCTGGCCCAGGCTCCAGT
TGCGGATATTTTCTCGAGTTACCGCCCAGGCATCCTTTTGTGGCACGTGTCCTCCCAGAGCCTCTCCTTT
GACTCCAGCAACCCAGAGTACTTCGACGGCTACTGGGGGTACTCGGTGGCCGTGGGCGAGTTCGACGGGG
ATCTCAACACTACAGAATATGTCGTCGGTGCCCCCACTTGGAGCTGGACCCTGGGAGCGGTGGAAATTTT
GGATTCCTACTACCAGAGGCTGCATCGGCTGCGCGGAGAGCAGATGGCGTCGTATTTTGGGCATTCAGTG
GCTGTCACTGACGTCAACGGGGATGGGAGGCATGATCTGCTGGTGGGCGCTCCACTGTATATGGAGAGCC
GGGCAGACCGAAAACTGGCCGAAGTGGGGCGTGTGTATTTGTTCCTGCAGCCGCGAGGCCCCCACGCGCT
GGGTGCCCCCAGCCTCCTGCTGACTGGCACACAGCTCTATGGGCGATTCGGCTCTGCCATCGCACCCCTG
GGCGACCTCGACCGGGATGGCTACAATGACATTGCAGTGGCTGCCCCCTACGGGGGTCCCAGTGGCCGGG
GCCAAGTGCTGGTGTTCCTGGGTCAGAGTGAGGGGCTGAGGTCACGTCCCTCCCAGGTCCTGGACAGCCC
CTTCCCCACAGGCTCTGCCTTTGGCTTCTCCCTTCGAGGTGCCGTAGACATCGATGACAACGGATACCCA
GACCTGATCGTGGGAGCTTACGGGGCCAACCAGGTGGCTGTGTACAGAGCTCAGCCAGTGGTGAAGGCCT
CTGTCCAGCTACTGGTGCAAGATTCACTGAATCCTGCTGTGAAGAGCTGTGTCCTACCTCAGACCAAGAC
ACCCGTGAGCTGCTTCAACATCCAGATGTGTGTTGGAGCCACTGGGCACAACATTCCTCAGAAGCTATCC
CTAAATGCCGAGCTGCAGCTGGACCGGCAGAAGCCCCGCCAGGGCCGGCGGGTGCTGCTGCTGGGCTCTC
AACAGGCAGGCACCACCCTGAACCTGGATCTGGGCGGAAAGCACAGCCCCATCTGCCACACCACCATGGC
CTTCCTTCGAGATGAGGCAGACTTCCGGGACAAGCTGAGCCCCATTGTGCTCAGCCTCAATGTGTCCCTA
CCGCCCACGGAGGCTGGAATGGCCCCTGCTGTCGTGCTGCATGGAGACACCCATGTGCAGGAGCAGACAC
GAATCGTCCTGGACTGTGGGGAAGATGACGTATGTGTGCCCCAGCTTCAGCTCACTGCCAGCGTGACGGG
CTCCCCGCTCCTAGTTGGGGCAGATAATGTCCTGGAGCTGCAGATGGACGCAGCCAACGAGGGCGAGGGG
GCCTATGAAGCAGAGCTGGCCGTGCACCTGCCCCAGGGCGCCCACTACATGCGGGCCCTAAGCAATGTCG
AGGGCTTTGAGAGACTCATCTGTAATCAGAAGAAGGAGAATGAGACCAGGGTGGTGCTGTGTGAGCTGGG
CAACCCCATGAAGAAGAACGCCCAGATAGGAATCGCGATGTTGGTGAGCGTGGGGAATCTGGAAGAGGCT
GGGGAGTCTGTGTCCTTCCAGCTGCAGATACGGAGCAAGAACAGCCAGAATCCAAACAGCAAGATTGTGC
TGCTGGACGTGCCGGTCCGGGCAGAGGCCCAAGTGGAGCTGCGAGGGAACTCCTTTCCAGCCTCCCTGGT
GGTGGCAGCAGAAGAAGGTGAGAGGGAGCAGAACAGCTTGGACAGCTGGGGACCCAAAGTGGAGCACACC
TATGAGCTCCACAACAATGGCCCTGGGACTGTGAATGGTCTTCACCTCAGCATCCACCTTCCGGGACAGT
CCCAGCCCTCCGACCTGCTCTACATCCTGGATATACAGCCCCAGGGGGGCCTTCAGTGCTTCCCACAGCC
TCCTGTCAACCCTCTCAAGGTGGACTGGGGGCTGCCCATCCCCAGCCCCTCCCCCATTCACCCGGCCCAT
CACAAGCGGGATCGCAGACAGATCTTCCTGCCAGAGCCCGAGCAGCCCTCGAGGCTTCAGGATCCAGTTC
TCGTAAGCTGCGACTCGGCGCCCTGTACTGTGGTGCAGTGTGACCTGCAGGAGATGGCGCGCGGGCAGCG
GGCCATGGTCACGGTGCTGGCCTTCCTGTGGCTGCCCAGCCTCTACCAGAGGCCTCTGGATCAGTTTGTG
CTGCAGTCGCACGCATGGTTCAACGTGTCCTCCCTCCCCTATGCGGTGCCCCCGCTCAGCCTGCCCCGAG
GGGAAGCTCAGGTGTGGACACAGCTGCTCCGGGCCTTGGAGGAGAGGGCCATTCCAATCTGGTGGGTGCT
GGTGGGTGTGCTGGGTGGCCTGCTGCTGCTCACCATCCTGGTCCTGGCCATGTGGAAGGTCGGCTTCTTC
AAGCGGAACCGGCCACCCCTGGAAGAAGATGATGAAGAGGGGGAGTGATAAAGGTTGAGGTCTCTAAAAG
CGTCTTCCTGTTCTCATCACATCATATCAAGGTTATATACCATCAATATTGCCACAGATGTTACTTAGCC
TTTTAATATTTCTCTAATTTAGTGTATATGCAATGATAGTTCTCTGATTTCTGAGATTGAGTTTCTCATG
TGTAATGATTATTTAGAGTTTCTCTTTCATCTGTTCAAATTTTTGTCTAGTTTTATTTTTTACTGATTTG
TAAGACTTCTTTTTATAATCTGCATATTACAATTCTCTTTACTGGGGTGTTGCAAATATTTTCTGTCATT
CTATGGCCTGACTTTTCTTAATGGTTTTTTAATTTTAAAAATAAGTCTTAATATTCATGCAATCTAATTA
ACAATCTTTTCTTTGTGGTTAGGACTTTGAGTCATAAGAAATTTTTCTCTACACTGAAGTCATGATGGCA
TGCTTCTATATTATTTTCTAAAAGATTTAAAGTTTTGCCTTCTCCATTTAGACTTATAATTCACTGGAAT
TTTTTTGTGTGTATGGTATGACATATGGGTTCCCTTTTATTTTTTACATATAAATATATTTCCCTGTTTT
TCTAAAAAAGAAAAAGATCATCATTTTCCCATTGTAAAATGCCATATTTTTTTCATAGGTCACTTACATA
TATCAATGGGTCTGTTTCTGAGCTCTACTCTATTTTATCAGCCTCACTGTCTATCCCCACACATCTCATG
CTTTGCTCTAAATCTTGATATTTAGTGGAACATTCTTTCCCATTTTGTTCTACAAGAATATTTTTGTTAT
TGTCTTTGGGCTTTCTATATACATTTTGAAATGAGGTTGACAAGTTAATAACAGGCCTATTGATTGGAAA
GTTTGTCAACGAATTGTGGGTCTTTTGGGGTTTGCTGCCCCTTTTACGCAATGTGGATATCCTGCTTTAA
TGCCTTTATATGCATGTATACAAGCAAAACAGGCTTTTACTTTCTCGCCAACTTACAAGGCCTTTCTCAG
TAAACAGTATATGACCCTTTACCCCGTTGCTCGGCAACGGCCTGGTCTGTGCCAAGTGTTTGCTGACGCA
ACCCCCACTGGTTGGGGCTTGGCCATAGGCCATCAGCGCATGCGTGGAACCTTTGTGTCTCCTCTGCCGA
TCCATACTGCGGAACTCCTAGCCGCTTGTTTTGCTCGCAGCAGGTCTGGAGCAAACCTCATCGGGACCGA
CAATTCTGTCGTACTCTCCCGCAAGTATACATCGTTTCCATGGCTGCTAGGCTGTGCTGCCAACTGGATC
CTGCGCGGGACGTCCTTTGTTTACGTCCCGTCGGCGCTGAATCCCGCGGACGACCCCTCCCGGGGCCGCT
TGGGGCTCTACCGCCCGCTTCTCCGTCTGCCGTACCGTCCGACCACGGGGCGCACCTCTCTTTACGCGGA
CTCCCCGTCTGTGCCTTCTCATCTGCCGGACCGTGTGCACTTCGCTTCACCTCTGCACGTCGCATGGAGG
CCACCGTGAACGCCCACCGGAACCTGCCCAAGGTCTTGCATAAGAGGACTCTTGGACTTTCAGCAATGTC
ATCTCAGTGGCTAATAAAGGAAATTTATTTTCATTGCAATAGTGTGTTGGAATTTTTTGTGTCTCTCACT
CGGAAGGACATATGGGAGGGCAAATCATTTAAAACATCAGAATGAGTATTTGGTTTAGAGTTTGGCAACA
TATGCCCATATGCTGGCTGCCATGAACAAAGGTTGGCTATAAAGAGGTCATCAGTATATGAAACAGCCCC
CTGCTGTCCATTCCTTATTCCATAGAAAAGCCTTGACTTGAGGTTAGATTTTTTTTATATTTTGTTTTGT
GTTATTTTTTTCTTTAACATCCCTAAAATTTTCCTTACATGTTTTACTAGCCAGATTTTTCCTCCTCTCC
TGACTACTCCCAGTCATAGCTGTCCCTCTTCTCTTATGGAGATCTTTGCATTTTTAGACATTTAGAAGCC
TATATCTTGTTACAGAATTGGAATTACACAAAAATTCTACCATATTTTGAAAGCTTAGGTTGTTCTGAAA
AAAACAATATATTGTTTTCCTGGGTAAACTAAAAGTCCCCTCGAGGAAAGGCCCCTAAAGTGAAACAGTG
CAAAACGTTCAAAAACTGTCTGGCAATACAAGTTCCACTTTGACCAAAACGGCTGGCAGTAAAAGGGTTA
AGAAGACTGTCAGCCTTGAGCGGTATCAGCTCACTCAAAGGCGGTAATACGGTTATCCACAGAATCAGGG
GATAACGCAGGAAAGAACATGTGAGCAAAAGGCCAGCAAAAGGCCAGGAACCGTAAAAAGGCCGCGTTGC
TGGCGTTTTTCCATAGGCTCCGCCCCCCTGACGAGCATCACAAAAATCGACGCTCAAGTCAGAGGTGGCG
AAACCCGACAGGACTATAAAGATACCAGGCGTTTCCCCCTGGAAGCTCCCTCGTGCGCTCTCCTGTTCCG
ACCCTGCCGCTTACCGGATACCTGTCCGCCTTTCTCCCTTCGGGAAGCGTGGCGCTTTCTCATAGCTCAC
GCTGTAGGTATCTCAGTTCGGTGTAGGTCGTTCGCTCCAAGCTGGGCTGTGTGCACGAACCCCCCGTTCA
GCCCGACCGCTGCGCCTTATCCGGTAACTATCGTCTTGAGTCCAACCCGGTAAGACACGACTTATCGCCA
CTGGCAGCAGCCACTGGTAACAGGATTAGCAGAGCGAGGTATGTAGGCGGTGCTACAGAGTTCTTGAAGT
GGTGGGCTAACTACGGCTACACTAGAAGAACAGTATTTGGTATCTGCGCTCTGCTGAAGCCAGTTACCTT
CGGAAAAAGAGTTGGTAGCTCTTGATCCGGCAAACAAACCACCGCTGGTAGCGGTGGTTTTTTTGTTTGC
AAGCAGCAGATTACGCGCAGAAAAAAAGGATCTCAAGAAGATCCTTTGATCTTTTCTACGGGGTCTGACG
CTCAGTGGAACGACGCGCGCGTAACTCACGTTAAGGGATTTTGGTCATGAGTTAGAAAAACTCATCGAGC
ATCAAATGAAACTGCAATTTATTCATATCAGGATTATCAATACCATATTTTTGAAAAAGCCGTTTCTGTA
ATGAAGGAGAAAACTCACCGAGGCAGTTCCATAGGATGGCAAGATCCTGGTATCGGTCTGCGATTCCGAC
TCGTCCAACATCAATACAACCTATTAATTTCCCCTCGTCAAAAATAAGGTTATCAAGTGAGAAATCACCA
TGAGTGACGACTGAATCCGGTGAGAATGGCAAAAGTTTATGCATTTCTTTCCAGACTTGTTCAACAGGCC
AGCCATTACGCTCGTCATCAAAATCACTCGCATCAACCAAACCGTTATTCATTCGTGATTGCGCCTGAGC
GAGGCGAAATACGCGATCGCTGTTAAAAGGACAATTACAAACAGGAATCGAGTGCAACCGGCGCAGGAAC
ACTGCCAGCGCATCAACAATATTTTCACCTGAATCAGGATATTCTTCTAATACCTGGAACGCTGTTTTTC
CGGGGATCGCAGTGGTGAGTAACCATGCATCATCAGGAGTACGGATAAAATGCTTGATGGTCGGAAGTGG
CATAAATTCCGTCAGCCAGTTTAGTCTGACCATCTCATCTGTAACATCATTGGCAACGCTACCTTTGCCA
TG
